>Addgene plasmid #25148 | EPHA7 (2REI) | depositor partial sequence | sequence record 11622 | Author sequence
CAAGAAGGCGACGAGGAATTATACTTTCACTTCAAATTTCCAGGTACTAAAACCTACATCGACCCGGAAA
CATACGAGGATCCGAACCGGGCAGTACATCAGTTCGCTAAGGAATTGGATGCGTCATGTATTAAAATCGA
GCGTGTGATTGGGGCCGGAGAATTTGGCGAAGTTTGCTCCGGTCGCCTTAAACTCCCTGGCAAGAGAGAC
GTCGCAGTGGCTATAAAAACGCTGAAAGTAGGTTATACTGAGAAGCAACGACGTGATTTCCTGTGTGAAG
CGTCGATTATGGGGCAGTTTGATCACCCCAATGTTGTGCATTTAGAGGGAGTCGTTACACGCGGCAAACC
AGTAATGATAGTGATCGAATTTATGGAAAACGGTGCCTTGGACGCATTCCTTCGGAAACACGATGGCCAG
TTTACCGTCATTCAACTGGTTGGTATGCTCCGTGGGATTGCTGCGGGAATGCGCTATCTGGCCGACATGG
GCTATGTGCATAGAGATTTAGCAGCGCGAAATATACTGGTAAACAGCAATTTGGTCTGCAAGGTTTCTGA
CTTCGGTCTTAGTCGTGTGATCGAGGATGATCCTGAAGCTGTATACACGACCACTGGGGGCAAAATTCCC
GTTCGCTGGACAGCCCCGGAGGCAATCCAGTATCGGAAATTTACGTCAGCGTCCGACGTGTGGTCGTATG
GTATTGTCATGTGGGAAGTGATGAGCTACGGAGAACGTCCATATTGGGATATGTCTAACCAAGACGTTAT
TAAGGCTATAGAGGAAGGCTACCGCCTGCCTGCCCCGATGGATTGTCCCGCAGGTCTCCACCAGTTAATG
CTGGATTGCTGGCAGAAAGAACGTGCGGAGCGCCCGAAATTCGAACAAATCGTAGGGATTTTGGACAAGA
TGATCAGAAATCCAAACAGT
