>Addgene plasmid #25148 | EPHA7 (2REI) | addgene partial sequence | sequence record 31224 | 25148 with T7-term
TTAGCAGCCGGATCTCAGTGGTGGTGGTGGTGGTGCTCGAGTGCGGCCGCAAGCTTGTCGACGGAGCTCG
AATTCGGATCCTCAATGGTGGTGATGATGGTGCGCACTGTTTGGATTTCTGATCATCTTGTCCAAAATCC
CTACGATTTGTTCGAATTTCGGGCGCTCCGCACGTTCTTTCTGCCAGCAATCCAGCATTAACTGGTGGAG
ACCTGCGGGACAATCCATCGGGGCAGGCAGGCGGTAGCCTTCCTCTATAGCCTTAATAACGTCTTGGTTA
GACATATCCCAATATGGACGTTCTCCGTAGCTCATCACTTCCCACATGACAATACCATACGACCACACGT
CGGACGCTGACGTAAATTTCCGATACTGGATTGCCTCCGGGGCTGTCCAGCGAACGGGAATTTTGCCCCC
AGTGGTCGTGTATACAGCTTCAGGATCATCCTCGATCACACGACTAAGACCGAAGTCAGAAACCTTGCAG
ACCAAATTGCTGTTTACCAGTATATTTCGCGCTGCTAAATCTCTATGCACATAGCCCATGTCGGCCAGAT
AGCGCATTCCCGCAGCAATCCCACGGAGCATACCAACCAGTTGAATGACGGTAAACTGGCCATCGTGTTT
CCGAAGGAATGCGTCCAAGGCACCGTTTTCCATAAATTCGATCACTATCATTACTGGTTTGCCGCGTGTA
ACGACTCCCTCTAAATGCACAACATTGGGGTGATCAAACTGCCCCATAATCGACGCTTCACACAGGAAAT
CACGTCGTTGCTTCTCAGTATAACCTACTTTCAGCGTTTTTATAGCCACTGCGACGTCTCTC
