>Addgene plasmid #25148 | EPHA7 (2REI) | addgene partial sequence | sequence record 31225 | 25148 with T7
TGAATATTTTGTTTACCTTAAGAAGGAGATATACTATGCAAGAAGGCGACGAGGAATTATACTTTCACTT
CAAATTTCCAGGTACTAAAACCTACATCGACCCGGAAACATACGAGGATCCGAACCGGGCAGTACATCAG
TTCGCTAAGGAATTGGATGCGTCATGTATTAAAATCGAGCGTGTGATTGGGGCCGGAGAATTTGGCGAAG
TTTGCTCCGGTCGCCTTAAACTCCCTGGCAAGAGAGACGTCGCAGTGGCTATAAAAACGCTGAAAGTAGG
TTATACTGAGAAGCAACGACGTGATTTCCTGTGTGAAGCGTCGATTATGGGGCAGTTTGATCACCCCAAT
GTTGTGCATTTAGAGGGAGTCGTTACACGCGGCAAACCAGTAATGATAGTGATCGAATTTATGGAAAACG
GTGCCTTGGACGCATTCCTTCGGAAACACGATGGCCAGTTTACCGTCATTCAACTGGTTGGTATGCTCCG
TGGGATTGCTGCGGGAATGCGCTATCTGGCCGACATGGGCTATGTGCATAGAGATTTAGCAGCGCGAAAT
ATACTGGTAAACAGCAATTTGGTCTGCAAGGTTTCTGACTTCGGTCTTAGTCGTGTGATCGAGGATGATC
CTGAAGCTGTATACACGACCACTGGGGGCAAAATTCCCGTTCGCTGGACAGCCCCGGAGGCAATCCAGTA
TCGGAAATTTACGTCAGCGTCCGACGTGTGGTCGTATGGTATTGTCATGTGGGAAGTGATGAGCTACGGA
GAACGTCCATATTGGGATATGTCTAACCAAGACGTTATTAAGGCTATAGAGGAAGGCTACCGCCTGCCTG
CCCCGATGGAT
