[The description below was written by a language model from this plasmid's Addgene catalogue record.]
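Description:
EPHA7 (2REI) is a bacterial expression plasmid built on the pNIC-CH backbone from the SGC, designed to produce a fragment of the human ephrin receptor EphA7 for structural biology. The insert, named epha7.590.899, is about 930 bp. Its name suggests that it spans roughly residues 590 to 899 of the receptor, which matches the recorded description of it as the EphA7 kinase domain. It is therefore a defined domain construct and not the full open reading frame, as the record itself cautions. The fragment carries a C-terminal His tag, which allows the recombinant protein to be captured by immobilised metal affinity chromatography before crystallisation.

The plasmid is maintained in E. coli under kanamycin selection and is listed as low copy, with DH5alpha as the propagation strain. The backbone without insert is recorded as 7218 bp. The insert was introduced by restriction enzyme cloning, and it can be checked by sequencing from the flanking pLIC forward and reverse primer sites. The record does not state the promoter driving expression, the origin of replication or the intended expression strain, and no feature table is available to confirm these elements or the linker between the kinase domain and the tag.

The construct is associated with the PDB entries 2REI and 3DKO, which indicates that protein made from it was used to determine crystal structures of the EphA7 kinase domain. It suits work that needs purified, soluble kinase domain, such as further crystallography, ligand or inhibitor binding studies, and biochemical characterisation.
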