Addgene plasmid #25148: EPHA7 (2REI)
Purpose: Bacterial expression for structure determination; may not be full ORF
Depositing lab: Cheryl Arrowsmith. Depositing organization: University of Toronto.
Backbone
  Vector backbone: pNIC-CH
  Backbone manufacturer: SGC
  Backbone size w/o insert (bp): 7218
  Vector type: Bacterial Expression
Growth in bacteria
  Bacterial resistance: Kanamycin, 50 μg/mL
  Growth temperature: 37°C
  Growth strain: DH5alpha
  Copy number: Low Copy
Gene/Insert
  Gene/Insert name: epha7.590.899 (alt names: PDB: 2REI, 3DKO; ephrin receptor EphA7 kinase domain)
  Species: H. sapiens (human)
  Insert size (bp): 930
  Entrez Gene: EPHA7 (a.k.a. EHK-3, EHK3, EK11, HEK11)
  Tag / fusion protein: His (C terminal on insert)
  Cloning method: Restriction Enzyme
  Sequencing primers: 5′ pLIC-For; 3′ pLIC-Rev
Terms and licenses: Academic/Nonprofit Terms; Industry Terms: Not Available to Industry
How to cite: EPHA7 (2REI) was a gift from Cheryl Arrowsmith (Addgene plasmid # 25148 ; http://n2t.net/addgene:25148 ; RRID:Addgene_25148)
